>Addgene plasmid #248102 | pFastBac-rAPOBEC1-pAG | addgene full sequence | sequence record 494318 | Addgene NGS Result
TTCTCTGTCACAGAATGAAAATTTTTCTGTCATCTCTTCGTTATTAATGTTTGTAATTGACTGAATATCA
ACGCTTATTTGCAGCCTGAATGGCGAATGGG
[124 nt withheld, positions 102-225]
C
[91 nt withheld, positions 227-317]
A
[49 nt withheld, positions 319-367]
CCTTTGACGTTGGAGTCCACGTTCTT
[37 nt withheld, positions 394-430]
ACCCTATCTCGGTCTATTCTTTTGATTTATAAGGGATTTTGCCGATTTCGGCCTATTGGTTAAAAAATGA
GCTGATTTAACAAAAATTTAACGCGAATTTTAACAAAATATTAACGCTTACAATTTAGGTGGCACTTTTC
GGGGAAATGTGCGCGGAACCCCTATTTGTTTATTTTTCTAAATACATTCAAATATGTATCCGCTCATGAG
ACAATAACCCTGATAAATGCTTCAATAATATTGAAAAAGGAAGAGTATGAGTATTCAACATTTCCGTGTC
GCCCTTATTCCCTTTTTTGCGGCATTTTGCCTTCCTGTTTTTGCTCACCCAGAAACGCTGGTGAAAGTAA
AAGATGCTGAAGATCAGTTGGGTGCACGAGTGGGTTACATCGAACTGGATCTCAACAGCGGTAAGATCCT
TGAGAGTTTTCGCCCCGAAGAACGTTTTCCAATGATGAGCACTTTTAAAGTTCTGCTATGTGGCGCGGTA
TTATCCCGTATTGACGCCGGGCAAGAGCAACTCGGTCGCCGCATACACTATTCTCAGAATGACTTGGTTG
AGTACTCACCAGTCACAGAAAAGCATCTTACGGATGGCATGACAGTAAGAGAATTATGCAGTGCTGCCAT
AACCATGAGTGATAACACTGCGGCCAACTTACTTCTGACAACGATCGGAGGACCGAAGGAGCTAACCGCT
TTTTTGCACAACATGGGGGATCATGTAACTCGCCTTGATCGTTGGGAACCGGAGCTGAATGAAGCCATAC
CAAACGACGAGCGTGACACCACGATGCCTGTAGCAATGGCAACAACGTTGCGCAAACTATTAACTGGCGA
ACTACTTACTCTAGCTTCCCGGCAACAATTAATAGACTGGATGGAGGCGGATAAAGTTGCAGGACCACTT
CTGCGCTCGGCCCTTCCGGCTGGCTGGTTTATTGCTGATAAATCTGGAGCCGGTGAGCGTGGGTCTCGCG
GTATCATTGCAGCACTGGGGCCAGATGGTAAGCCCTCCCGTATCGTAGTTATCTACACGACGGGGAGTCA
GGCAACTATGGATGAACGAAATAGACAGATCGCTGAGATAGGTGCCTCACTGATTAAGCATTGGTAACTG
TCAGACCAAGTTTACTCATATATACTTTAGATTGATTTAAAACTTCATTTTTAATTTAAAAGGATCTAGG
TGAAGATCCTTTTTGATAATCTCATGACCAAAATCCCTTAACGTGAGTTTTCGTTCCACTGAGCGTCAGA
CCCCGTAGAAAAGATCAAAGGATCTTCTTGAGATCCTTTTTTTCTGCGCGTAATCTGCTGCTTGCAAACA
AAAAAACCACCGCTACCAGCGGTGGTTTGTTTGCCGGATCAAGAGCTACCAACTCTTTTTCCGAAGGTAA
CTGGCTTCAGCAGAGCGCAGATACCAAATACTGTTCTTCTAGTGTAGCCGTAGTTAGGCCACCACTTCAA
GAACTCTGTAGCACCGCCTACATACCTCGCTCTGCTAATCCTGTTACCAGTGGCTGCTGCCAGTGGCGAT
AAGTCGTGTCTTACCGGGTTGGACTCAAGACGATAGTTACCGGATAAGGCGCAGCGGTCGGGCTGAACGG
GGGGTTCGTGCACACAGCCCAGCTTGGAGCGAACGACCTACACCGAACTGAGATACCTACAGCGTGAGCT
ATGAGAAAGCGCCACGCTTCCCGAAGGGAGAAAGGCGGACAGGTATCCGGTAAGCGGCAGGGTCGGAACA
GGAGAGCGCACGAGGGAGCTTCCAGGGGGAAACGCCTGGTATCTTTATAGTCCTGTCGGGTTTCGCCACC
TCTGACTTGAGCGTCGATTTTTGTGATGCTCGTCAGGGGGGCGGAGCCTATGGAAAAACGCCAGCAACGC
GGCCTTTTTACGGTTCCTGGCCTTTTGCTGGCCTTTTGCTCACATGTTCTTTCCTGCGTTATCCCCTGAT
TCTGTGGATAACCGTATTACCGCCTTTGAGTGAGCTGATACCGCTCGCCGCAGCCGAACGACCGAGCGCA
GCGAGTCAGTGAGCGAGGAAGCGGAAGAGCGCCTGATGCGGTATTTTCTCCTTACGCATCTGTGCGGTAT
TTCACACCGCATAGACCAGCCGCGTAACCTGGCAAAATCGGTTACGGTTGAGTAATAAATGGATGCCCTG
CGTAAGCGGGTGTGGGCGGACAATAAAGTCTTAAACTGAACAAAATAGATCTAAACTATGACAATAAAGT
CTTAAACTAGACAGAATAGTTGTAAACTGAAATCAGTCCAGTTATGCTGTGAAAAAGCATACTGGACTTT
TGTTATGGCTAAAGCAAACTCTTCATTTTCTGAAGTGCAAATTGCCCGTCGTATTAAAGAGGGGCGTGGC
CAAGGGCATGGTAAAGACTATATTCGCGGCGTTGTGACAATTTACCGAACAACTCCGCGGCCGGGAAGCC
GATCTCGGCTTGAACGAATTGTTAGGTGGCGGTACTTGGGTCGATATCAAAGTGCATCACTTCTTCCCGT
ATGCCCAACTTTGTATAGAGAGCCACTGCGGGATCGTCACCGTAATCTGCTTGCACGTAGATCACATAAG
CACCAAGCGCGTTGGCCTCATGCTTGAGGAGATTGATGAGCGCGGTGGCAATGCCCTGCCTCCGGTGCTC
GCCGGAGACTGCGAGATCATAGATATAGATCTCACTACGCGGCTGCTCAAACTTGGGCAGAACGTAAGCC
GCGAGAGCGCCAACAACCGCTTCTTGGTCGAAGGCAGCAAGCGCGATGAATGTCTTACTACGGAGCAAGT
TCCCGAGGTAATCGGAGTCCGGCTGATGTTGGGAGTAGGTGGCTACGTCTCCGAACTCACGACCGAAAAG
ATCAAGAGCAGCCCGCATGGATTTGACTTGGTCAGGGCCGAGCCTACATGTGCGAATGATGCCCATACTT
GAGCCACCTAACTTTGTTTTAGGGCGACTGCCCTGCTGCGTAACATCGTTGCTGCTGCGTAACATCGTTG
CTGCTCCATAACATCAAACATCGACCCACGGCGTAACGCGCTTGCTGCTTGGATGCCCGAGGCATAGACT
GTACAAAAAAACAGTCATAACAAGCCATGAAAACCGCCACTGCGCCGTTACCACCGCTGCGTTCGGTCAA
GGTTCTGGACCAGTTGCGTGAGCGCATACGCTACTTGCATTACAGTTTACGAACCGAACAGGCTTATGTC
AACTGGGTTCGTGCCTTCATCCGTTTCCACGGTGTGCGTCACCCGGCAACCTTGGGCAGCAGCGAAGTCG
AGGCATTTCTGTCCTGGCTGGCGAACGAGCGCAAGGTTTCGGTCTCCACGCATCGTCAGGCATTGGCGGC
CTTGCTGTTCTTCTACGGCAAGGTGCTGTGCACGGATCTGCCCTTGCTTCAGGAGATCGGTAGACCTCGG
CCGTCGCGGCGCTTGCCGGTGGTGCTGACCCCGGATGAAGTGGTTCGCATCCTCGGTTTTCTGGAAGGCG
AGCATCGTTTGTTCGCCCAGGACTCTAGCTATAGTTCTAGTGGTTGGCTACGTACCCGTAGTGGCTATGG
CAGGGCTTGCCGCCCCGACGTTGGCTGCGAGCCCTGGGCCTTCACCCGAACTTGGGGGTTGGGGTGGGGA
AAAGGAAGAAACGCGGGCGTATTGGTCCCAATGGGGTCTCGGTGGGGTATCGACAGAGTGCCAGCCCTGG
GACCGAACCCCGCGTTTATGAACAAACGACCCAACACCCGTGCGTTTTATTCTGTCTTTTTATTGCCGTC
ATAGCGCGGGTTCCTTCCGGTATTGTCTCCTTCCGTGTTTCAGTTAGCCTCCCCCATCTCCCGGTACCGC
ATGCTATGCATCAGCTGCTAGCACCATGGCTCGAGATCCCGGGTGATCAAGTCTTCGTCGAGTGATTGTA
AATAAAATGTAATTTACAGTATAGTATTTTAATTAATATACAAATGATTTGATAATAATTCTTATTTAAC
TATAATATATTGTGTTGGGTTGAATTAAAGGTCCGTATACTCCGGAATATTAATAGATCATGGAGATAAT
TAAAATGATAACCATCTCGCAAATAAATAAGTATTTTACTGTTTTCGTAACAGTTTTGTAATAAAAAAAC
CTATAAATATTCCGGATTATTCATACCGTCCCACCATCGGGCGCGGATCTGCCACCATGTCAGCTTGGTC
TCACCCTCAGTTCGAGAAGGGCGGTGGATCTGGAGGTGGTAGCGGAGGCTCTGCCTGGAGCCACCCACAG
TTCGAGAAGATCGATACGACCGAAAACCTGTATTTTCAGGGATCCATCACCATGAGCTCAGAGACTGGCC
CAGTGGCTGTGGACCCCACATTGAGACGGCGGATCGAGCCCCATGAGTTTGAGGTATTCTTCGATCCGAG
AGAGCTCCGCAAGGAGACCTGCCTGCTTTACGAAATTAATTGGGGGGGCCGGCACTCCATTTGGCGACAT
ACATCACAGAACACTAACAAGCACGTCGAAGTCAACTTCATCGAGAAGTTCACGACAGAAAGATATTTCT
GTCCGAACACAAGGTGCAGCATTACCTGGTTTCTCAGCTGGAGCCCATGCGGCGAATGTAGTAGGGCCAT
CACTGAATTCCTGTCAAGGTATCCCCACGTCACTCTGTTTATTTACATCGCAAGGCTGTACCACCACGCT
GACCCCCGCAATCGACAAGGCCTGCGGGATTTGATCTCTTCAGGTGTGACTATCCAAATTATGACTGAGC
AGGAGTCAGGATACTGCTGGAGAAACTTTGTGAATTATAGCCCGAGTAATGAAGCCCACTGGCCTAGGTA
TCCCCATCTGTGGGTACGACTGTACGTTCTTGAACTGTACTGCATCATACTGGGCCTGCCTCCTTGTCTC
AACATTCTGAGAAGGAAGCAGCCACAGCTGACATTCTTTACCATCGCTCTTCAGTCTTGTCATTACCAGC
GACTGCCCCCACACATTCTCTGGGCCACCGGGTTGAAAGCTAGCAGCGGCAGCGAGACTCCCGGGACCTC
AGAGTCCGCCACACCCGAAAGTCATATGACCATGATCACCCCCTCCCTGAAGGACGACCCCTCCCAGTCC
GCCAACCTGCTGTCCGAGGCCAAGAAGCTGAACGAGTCCCAGGCCCCCAAGGCCGACAACAAGTTCAACA
AGGAGCAGCAGAACGCCTTCTACGAGATCCTGCACCTGCCCAACCTGAACGAGGAGCAGCGCAACGGCTT
CATCCAGTCCCTGAAGGACGACCCTAGCCAGAGCGCCAACCTGCTGGCCGAGGCCAAGAAGCTGAACGAC
GCCCAGGCCCCCAAGGCCGACAACAAGTTCAACAAGGAGCAGCAGAACGCCTTCTACGAGATCCTGCACC
TGCCTAACCTGACCGAGGAGCAGCGGAACGGCTTCATCCAGAGCCTGAAGGACGACCCCAGCGTGTCCAA
GGAGATCCTGGCCGAGGCCAAGAAGCTGAACGACGCCCAGGCCCCTAAGGGCGGCGGCGGCTCCACCACC
TACAAGCTGGTGATCAACGGGAAGACCCTGAAGGGCGAGACCACCACCGAGGCCGTGGACGCCGAGACCG
CCGAGAGACACTTCAAGCAGTACGCCAACGACAACGGGGTGGACGGCGAGTGGACCTACGACGACGCCAC
CAAGACCTTCACCGTGACCGAGAAGCCCGAGGTGATCGACGCCTCCGAGCTGACCCCCGCCGTGGACGAC
GACAAGGAGTTCGGTAGCCATCATCACCATCACCATTAAGAATTCAAAGGCCTACGTCGACGAGCTCACT
AGTCGCGGCCGCTTTCGAATCTAGAGCCTGCAGTCTCGACAAGCTTGTCGAGAAGTACTAGAGGATCATA
ATCAGCCATACCACATTTGTAGAGGTTTTACTTGCTTTAAAAAACCTCCCACACCTCCCCCTGAACCTGA
AACATAAAATGAATGCAATTGTTGTTGTTAACTTGTTTATTGCAGCTTATAATGGTTACAAATAAAGCAA
TAGCATCACAAATTTCACAAATAAAGCATTTTTTTCACTGCATTCTAGTTGTGGTTTGTCCAAACTCATC
AATGTATCTTATCATGTCTGGATCTGATCACTGCTTGAGCCTAGGAGATCCGAACCAGATAAGTGAAATC
TAGTTCCAAACTATTTTGTCATTTTTAATTTTCGTATTAGCTTACGACGCTACACCCAGTTCCCATCTAT
TTTGTCACTCTTCCCTAAATAATCCTTAAAAACTCCATTTCCACCCCTCCCAGTTCCCAACTATTTTGTC
CGCCCACAGCGGGGCATTTTTCTTCCTGTTATGTTTTTAATCAAACATCCTGCCAACTCCATGTGACAAA
CCGTCATCTTCGGCTACTTT
Features (pLannotate 1.2.2; 21 found; start..end, strand, type, name):
     81..97      +  CDS            lacZα (fragment): LacZα fragment of β-galactosidase; lacZ fragment
    102..556     +  rep_origin     f1 ori (sequence partly withheld): f1 bacteriophage origin of replication; arrow indicates direction of (+) strand synthesis
    582..686     +  promoter       AmpR promoter: bla
    687..1547    +  CDS            AmpR: β-lactamase; bla; confers resistance to ampicillin, carbenicillin, and related antibiotics
   1718..2306    +  rep_origin     ori: high-copy-number ColE1/pMB1/pBR322/pUC origin of replication
   2492..2543    -  misc_feature   bom (fragment): basis of mobility region from pBR322
   2611..2835    -  mobile_element Tn7R: mini-Tn7 element (right end of the Tn7 transposon) Tn7
   2902..3435    -  CDS            GmR: gentamycin acetyltransferase; aacC1; confers resistance to gentamycin
   3624..3652    -  promoter       Pc promoter: intI1 (promoter lies within the coding sequence); class 1 integron promoter
   3630..3989    -  CDS            YPR2_ECOLX (fragment): Protein predicted: Swiss-Prot protein existence level 4. From Escherichia coli.
   4160..4208    -  polyA_signal   HSV TK poly(A) signal: herpes simplex virus thymidine kinase polyadenylation signal (Cole and Stacy, 1985)
   4344..4453    -  promoter       p10 promoter: baculovirus promoter for expression in insect cells
   4477..4568    +  promoter       polyhedrin promoter: polh from Autographa californica; promoter for the baculovirus polyhedrin gene
   4722..4741    +  CDS            TEV site (fragment): tobacco etch virus (TEV) protease recognition and cleavage site
   4752..5438    +  CDS            Apobec1: ABEC1_RAT - Experimental evidence at protein level: Swiss-Prot protein existence level 1. Catalytic component of the apolipoprotein B mRNA editing enzyme complex which is responsible for the postranscriptional editing of a CAA codon for Gln to a UAA codon for stop in the APOB mRNA. May also play a role in the epigenetic regulation of gene expression by participating in DNA demethylation. From Rattus norvegicus (Rat).
   5445..5492    +  CDS            ABE(7.10) (fragment): adenine base editor comprising wild-type E. coli TadA fused to the evolved TadA*(7.10) mutant (Gaudelli et al., 2017)
   5514..5930    +  CDS            spa (fragment): SPA_STAAE - Experimental evidence at protein level: Swiss-Prot protein existence level 1. Plays a role in the inhibition of the host innate and adaptive immune responses. Possesses five immunoglobulin-binding domains that capture both the fragment crystallizable region (Fc region) and the Fab region (part of Ig that identifies antigen) of immunoglobulins (By similarity). In turn, Staphylococcus aureus is protected from phagocytic killing via inhibition of Ig Fc region. In addition, the host elicited B-cell response is prevented due to a decrease of antibody-secreting cell proliferation that en
   5910..6164    +  CDS            spg (fragment): SPG1_STRSG - Experimental evidence at protein level: Swiss-Prot protein existence level 1. Binds to the constant Fc region of IgG with high affinity. From Streptococcus sp. group G.
   6304..6387    +  CDS            large T antigen (fragment): large T antigen from SV40 (simian virus 40)
   6410..6544    +  polyA_signal   SV40 poly(A) signal: SV40 polyadenylation signal
   6573..6738    -  mobile_element Tn7L: mini-Tn7 element (left end of the Tn7 transposon) Tn7
