[The description below was written by a language model from this plasmid's Addgene catalogue record and pLannotate feature annotations shown in this document.]
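Description:
pFastBac-rAPOBEC1-pAG is a 6.8 kb baculovirus donor (transfer) plasmid built on the pFastBac-Dual backbone for producing a recombinant protein in insect cells. In bacteria it is maintained at high copy through a ColE1/pUC-type origin and selected with ampicillin (AmpR); an f1 origin is also present. The expression region lies between the Tn7R and Tn7L ends of a mini-Tn7 element together with a gentamicin resistance gene driven by the Pc integron promoter. This is the standard arrangement that lets the cassette be transposed into a baculovirus shuttle genome (bacmid) in a suitable E. coli host, with gentamicin marking the transposed segment, before the bacmid is used to generate virus for insect cell infection.

As in the parental dual vector, two divergent late baculoviral promoters are annotated. The polyhedrin promoter drives the payload, terminated by the SV40 poly(A) signal. The p10 promoter with its HSV TK poly(A) signal has no annotated coding sequence downstream and appears to be unused. The open reading frame encodes rat APOBEC1, a cytidine deaminase that edits RNA, placed N-terminal to a synthetic Protein A/G module made from immunoglobulin-binding domains of staphylococcal protein A and streptococcal protein G. A short segment between them matches base-editor constructs and is most likely a flexible linker. The catalogue lists an N-terminal Strep tag and a C-terminal His tag for purification, neither of which is called in the feature table. A partial TEV protease site is annotated just upstream of APOBEC1, suggesting the N-terminal tag may be removable.

The antibody-binding Protein A/G portion should tether the deaminase to antibody-bound targets. This fits the associated publication on profiling in situ RNA–protein interactions alongside the transcriptome in single cells and tissues.
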