Addgene plasmid #248102: pFastBac-rAPOBEC1-pAG
Purpose: Expresses rAPOBEC1 fused to N-terminus of Protein A/G in insect cells
Depositing lab: Yangming Wang. Depositing organization: Peking University College of Future Technology. Publication: Co-profiling of in situ RNA-protein interactions and transcriptome in single cells and tissues. Cheng QX, Xie G, Zhang X, Wang J, Ding S, Wu YX, Shi M, Duan FF, Wan ZL, Wei JJ, Xiao J, Wang Y. Nat Methods. 2025 Sep;22(9):1824-1835. doi: 10.1038/s41592-025-02774-4. Epub 2025 Aug 11. PubMed 40784921.
Backbone
  Vector backbone: pFastBac-Dual
  Vector type: Insect Expression
Growth in bacteria
  Bacterial resistance: Ampicillin, 100 μg/mL
  Growth temperature: 37°C
  Growth strain: DH5alpha
  Copy number: High Copy
Gene/Insert 1
  Gene/Insert name: rAPOBEC1
  Species: R. norvegicus (rat)
  Entrez Gene: Apobec1 (a.k.a. REPR, apobec-1)
  Tag / fusion protein: Strep (N terminal on insert)
Gene/Insert 2
  Gene/Insert name: protein A/G
  Species: Synthetic
  Tag / fusion protein: His (C terminal on insert)
Terms and licenses: Academic/Nonprofit Terms; Industry Terms: Not Available to Industry
How to cite: pFastBac-rAPOBEC1-pAG was a gift from Yangming Wang (Addgene plasmid # 248102 ; http://n2t.net/addgene:248102 ; RRID:Addgene_248102)
